Addgene plasmid #208361: pAAV-CAG-mCherry-Tandem-PSAM4-GlyR
Purpose: Expression of the inhibitory chemogenetic tool PSAM4-GlyR and mCherry reporter. Application of ultrapotent agonists induces neuronal silencing.
Depositing lab: David Bennett. Depositing organization: University of Oxford. Publication: A humanized chemogenetic system inhibits murine pain-related behavior and hyperactivity in human sensory neurons. Perez-Sanchez J, Middleton SJ, Pattison LA, Hilton H, Ali Awadelkareem M, Zuberi SR, Renke MB, Hu H, Yang X, Clark AJ, St John Smith E, Bennett DL. Sci Transl Med. 2023 Oct 4;15(716):eadh3839. doi: 10.1126/scitranslmed.adh3839. Epub 2023 Oct 4. PubMed 37792955.
Backbone
  Vector backbone: pAAV
  Backbone size w/o insert (bp): 5100
  Total vector size (bp): 7242
  Vector type: Mammalian Expression, AAV
Growth in bacteria
  Bacterial resistance: Ampicillin, 100 μg/mL
  Growth temperature: 37°C
  Growth strain: NEB Stable
  Copy number: High Copy
Gene/Insert
  Gene/Insert name: mCherry-TANDEM-PSAM4-GlyR (alt name: mCherry-P2A-T2A-PSAM4-GlyR)
  Species: H. sapiens (human), Synthetic
  Insert size (bp): 2142
  Promoter: CAG
  Tag / fusion protein: mCherry
  Cloning method: Restriction Enzyme; 5′ cloning site NheI (not destroyed); 3′ cloning site AgeI (not destroyed)
  Sequencing primers: 5′ GCCTCTGCTAACCATGTTCATGCCTTCTTC; 3′ GGCTGATCAGCGGGTTTAAAC
Resource information
  A portion of this plasmid was derived from a plasmid made by: Original construct for PSAM4-GlyR was a gift from Scott Sternson (Addgene plasmid #119739) Magnus et al Science. 2019. All other parts were generated using gene fragment synthesis.
Terms and licenses: Academic/Nonprofit Terms; Industry Terms: Not Available to Industry
Depositor comments: The tandem linker sequence (Furin-GSG-P2A-GSG-T2A) was first used by Lui et al 2017, PMID: 28526819
How to cite: pAAV-CAG-mCherry-Tandem-PSAM4-GlyR was a gift from David Bennett (Addgene plasmid # 208361 ; http://n2t.net/addgene:208361 ; RRID:Addgene_208361)
