[The description below was written by a language model from this plasmid's Addgene catalogue record and pLannotate feature annotations shown in this document.]
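Description:
pAAV-CAG-mCherry-Tandem-PSAM4-GlyR is an adeno-associated virus transfer plasmid for mammalian expression, about 7.2 kb in total, built on a pAAV backbone. It is propagated in bacteria as a high-copy plasmid through a ColE1/pUC-type origin and selected with ampicillin via the β-lactamase gene; an f1 phage origin is also present. The expression cassette sits between AAV2 inverted terminal repeats, which direct replication and packaging of the intervening DNA into AAV particles. In the annotation the downstream ITR is detected in full, while the upstream one appears only as short fragments. This is common when sequencing these highly structured repeats, though the record does not settle whether the upstream ITR is intact.

Expression is driven by the CAG promoter, annotated here as the CMV immediate-early enhancer followed by the chicken β-actin/rabbit β-globin chimeric intron, and is terminated by the bovine growth hormone polyadenylation signal. The roughly 2.1 kb insert encodes mCherry followed by a tandem self-cleaving linker (furin site, GSG-P2A, GSG-T2A) and then PSAM4-GlyR. The feature table picks up only the P2A portion of this linker. The linker lets a single transcript yield a separate red fluorescent reporter and the chemogenetic receptor rather than a fusion protein. PSAM4-GlyR is an engineered ligand-gated chloride channel; its channel portion is annotated by homology to the glycine receptor α1 subunit, and the upstream part of its coding region is left unannotated. According to the record, applying ultrapotent agonists activates the channel to silence neurons. The associated work used the system to reduce pain-related behaviour in mice and hyperactivity in human sensory neurons, with mCherry marking transduced cells.
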