Features (pLannotate 1.2.2; 19 found; start..end, strand, type, name):
     12..39      +  repeat_region  AAV2 ITR (fragment): inverted terminal repeat of adeno-associated virus serotype 2 inverted
     68..95      +  repeat_region  AAV2 ITR (fragment): inverted terminal repeat of adeno-associated virus serotype 2 inverted
    225..604     +  enhancer       CMV enhancer: human cytomegalovirus immediate early enhancer
    882..1898    +  intron         chimeric intron: chimera between introns from chicken β-actin and rabbit β-globin
   1896..1952    +  CDS            HBB (fragment): HBB_LEPEU - Experimental evidence at protein level: Swiss-Prot protein existence level 1. Involved in oxygen transport from the lung to the various peripheral tissues. From Lepus europaeus (European hare).
   1953..1971    +  promoter       T7 promoter: promoter for bacteriophage T7 RNA polymerase
   1998..2701    +  CDS            mCherry (fragment): monomeric derivative of DsRed fluorescent protein (Shaner et al., 2004) mammalian codon-optimized
   2723..2779    +  CDS            P2A: 2A peptide from porcine teschovirus-1 polyprotein Eukaryotic ribosomes fail to insert a peptide bond between the Gly and Pro residues, yielding separate polypeptides.
   3065..4135    +  CDS            GLRA1 (fragment): GLRA1_BOVIN - Experimental evidence at protein level: Swiss-Prot protein existence level 1. Glycine receptors are ligand-gated chloride channels. Channel opening is triggered by extracellular glycine. Channel opening is also triggered by taurine and beta-alanine. Channel characteristics depend on the subunit composition; heteropentameric channels are activated by lower glycine levels and display faster desensitization (By similarity). Plays an important role in the down-regulation of neuronal excitability (PubMed:11178872). Contributes to the generation of inhibitory postsynaptic currents. Cha
   4191..4415    +  polyA_signal   bGH poly(A) signal: bovine growth hormone polyadenylation signal
   4419..4437    +  promoter       SV40 promoter (fragment): SV40 enhancer and early promoter
   4500..4640    +  repeat_region  AAV2 ITR: inverted terminal repeat of adeno-associated virus serotype 2 inverted
   4645..4696    -  misc_feature   bom (fragment): basis of mobility region from pBR322
   4715..5170    +  rep_origin     f1 ori (sequence partly withheld): f1 bacteriophage origin of replication; arrow indicates direction of (+) strand synthesis
   5171..5220    -  misc_feature   bom (fragment): basis of mobility region from pBR322
   5322..5357    -  CDS            rop (fragment): Rop protein, which maintains plasmids at low copy number; rop
   5452..5556    +  promoter       AmpR promoter: bla
   5557..6417    +  CDS            AmpR: β-lactamase; bla; confers resistance to ampicillin, carbenicillin, and related antibiotics
   6588..7176    +  rep_origin     ori: high-copy-number ColE1/pMB1/pBR322/pUC origin of replication
>Addgene plasmid #208361 | pAAV-CAG-mCherry-Tandem-PSAM4-GlyR | addgene full sequence | sequence record 410393 | Addgene NGS Result
CCTGCAGGCAGCTGCGCGCTCGCTCGCTCACTGAGGCCGCCCGGGCGTCGGGCGACCTTTGGTCGCCCGG
CCTCAGTGAGCGAGCGAGCGCGCAGAGAGGGAGTGGCCAACTCCATCACTAGGGGTTCCTGCGGCAATTC
AGTCGATAACTATAACGGTCCTAAGGTAGCGATTTAAATACGCGCTCTCTTAAGGTAGCCCCGGGACGCG
TCAATTGAGATCTCGACATTGATTATTGACTAGTTATTAATAGTAATCAATTACGGGGTCATTAGTTCAT
AGCCCATATATGGAGTTCCGCGTTACATAACTTACGGTAAATGGCCCGCCTGGCTGACCGCCCAACGACC
CCCGCCCATTGACGTCAATAATGACGTATGTTCCCATAGTAACGCCAATAGGGACTTTCCATTGACGTCA
ATGGGTGGAGTATTTACGGTAAACTGCCCACTTGGCAGTACATCAAGTGTATCATATGCCAAGTACGCCC
CCTATTGACGTCAATGACGGTAAATGGCCCGCCTGGCATTATGCCCAGTACATGACCTTATGGGACTTTC
CTACTTGGCAGTACATCTACGTATTAGTCATCGCTATTACCATGGTCGAGGTGAGCCCCACGTTCTGCTT
CACTCTCCCCATCTCCCCCCCCTCCCCACCCCCAATTTTGTATTTATTTATTTTTTAATTATTTTGTGCA
GCGATGGGGGCGGGGGGGGGGGGGGGGSGSGCCVGGSGGGGGGGGGGGGGGGGGGGGGGGGGGSGGGGSG
RGGCGGAGAGGTGCGGCGGCAGCCAATCAGAGCGGCGCGCTCCGAAAGTTTCCTTTTATGGCGAGGCGGC
GGCGGCGGCGGCCCTATAAAAAGCGAAGCGCGCGGCGGGCGGGAGTCGCTGCGCGCTGCCTTCGCCCCGT
GCCCCGCTCCGCCGCCGCCTCGCGCCGCCCGCCCCGGCTCTGACTGACCGCGTTACTCCCACAGGTGAGC
GGGCGGGACGGCCCTTCTCCTCCGGGCTGTAATTAGCGCTTGGTTTAATGACGGCTTGTTTCTTTTCTGT
GGCTGCGTGAAAGCCTTGAGGGGCTCCGGGAGGGCCCTTTGTGCGGGGGGAGCGGCTCGGGGGGTGCGTG
CGTGTGTGTGTGCGTGGGGAGCGCCGCGTGCGGCTCCGCGCTGCCCGGCGGCTGTGAGCGCTGCGGGCGC
GGCGCGGGGCTTTGTGCGCTCCGCAGTGTGCGCGAGGGGAGCGCGGCCGGGGGCGGTGCCCCGCGGTGCG
GGGGGGGCTGCGAGGGGAACAAAGGCTGCGTGCGGGGTGTGTGCGTGGGGGGGTGAGCAGGGGGTGTGGG
CGCGTCGGTCGGGCTGCAACCCCCCCTGCACCCCCCTCCCCGAGTTGCTGAGCACGGCCCGGCTTCGGGT
GCGGGGCTCCGTACGGGGCGTGGCGCGGGGCTCGCCGTGCCGGGCGGGGGGTGGCGGCAGGTGGGGGTGC
CGGGCGGGGCGGGGCCGCCTCGGGCCGGGGRGGGCTCGGGGGRGGGGCGCGGCGGCCCCCGGAGCGCCGG
CGGCTGTCGAGGCGCGGCGAGCCGCAGCCATTGCCTTTTATGGTAATCGTGCGAGAGGGCGCAGGGACTT
CCTTTGTCCCAAATCTGTGCGGAGCCGAAATCTGGGAGGCGCCGCCGCACCCCCTCTAGCGGGCGCGGGG
CGAAGCGGTGCGGCGCCGGCAGGAAGGAAATGGGCGGGGAGGGCCTTCGTGCGTCGCCGCGCCGCCGTCC
CCTTCTCCCTCTCCAGCCTCGGGGCTGTCCGCGGGGGGACGGCTGCCTTCGGGGGGGACGGGGCAGGGCG
GGGTTCGGCTTCTGGCGTGTGACCGGCGGCTCTAGAGCCTCTGCTAACCATGTTCATGCCTTCTTCTTTT
TCCTACAGCTCCTGGGCAACGTGCTGGTTATTGTGCTGTCTCATCATTTTGGCAAAGAATTCTAATACGA
CTCACTATAGGGAGACCCAAGCTGGCTAGCGCCACCATGAGCAAGGGCGAGGAGGATAACATGGCCATCA
TCAAGGAGTTCATGCGCTTCAAGGTGCACATGGAGGGCTCCGTGAACGGCCACGAGTTCGAGATCGAGGG
CGAGGGCGAGGGCCGCCCCTACGAGGGCACCCAGACCGCCAAGCTGAAGGTGACCAAGGGTGGCCCCCTG
CCCTTCGCCTGGGACATCCTGTCCCCTCAGTTCATGTACGGCTCCAAGGCCTACGTGAAGCACCCCGCCG
ACATCCCCGACTACTTGAAGCTGTCCTTCCCCGAGGGCTTCAAGTGGGAGCGCGTGATGAACTTCGAGGA
CGGCGGCGTGGTGACCGTGACCCAGGACTCCTCCCTGCAGGACGGCGAGTTCATCTACAAGGTGAAGCTG
CGCGGCACCAACTTCCCCTCCGACGGCCCCGTAATGCAGAAGAAGACCATGGGCTGGGAGGCCTCCTCCG
AGCGGATGTACCCCGAGGACGGCGCCCTGAAGGGCGAGATCAAGCAGAGGCTGAAGCTGAAGGACGGCGG
CCACTACGACGCTGAGGTCAAGACCACCTACAAGGCCAAGAAGCCCGTGCAGCTGCCCGGCGCCTACAAC
GTCAACATCAAGTTGGACATCACCTCCCACAACGAGGACTACACCATCGTGGAACAGTACGAACGCGCCG
AGGGCCGCCACTCCACCGGCGGCATGGACGAGCTGTACAAGAGGCGCAAAAGGGGATCCGGAGCCACGAA
CTTCTCTCTGTTAAAGCAAGCAGGAGACGTGGAAGAAAACCCCGGTCCTGGATCCGGAGAGGGCAGAGGA
AGTCTTCTAACATGCGGTGACGTGGAGGAGAATCCCGGCCCTATGCGCTGTTCTCCAGGCGGCGTGTGGC
TCGCCCTGGCTGCTTCCCTTCTGCACGTTAGCCTGCAGGGTGAGTTCCAGCGCAAACTGTATAAGGAGCT
TGTTAAGAATTATAACCCCCTGGAGCGGCCGGTCGCAAATGATTCCCAGCCACTGACAGTGTACTTCAGC
CTCTCCTTGCTGCAGATCATGGACGTGGATGAAAAGAACCAGGTGCTGACCACTAATATTTGGTTGCAGA
TGTCCTGGACCGATCACTACTTGCAGTGGAATGTGAGCGAATACCCAGGTGTAAAGACTGTAAGATTCCC
TGACGGCCAAATCTGGAAACCAGATATCCTGCTGTACAACAGCGCAGACGAAAGGTTTGATGCAACATTT
CACACCAACGTGGGAGTCAATTCTTCAGGCCACTGCCTGTACCTGCCCCCTGGAATCTTCAAGTCCTCAT
GCTATATCGACGTCCGCTGGTTTCCCTTCGACGTCCAGCACTGCAAACTCAAATTCGGGAGCTGGAGCTA
CGGCGGATGGAGCCTGGATCTGCAAATGCAGGAGGCTGACATCTCTGGTTACATCCCGAATGGGGAGTGG
GACCTTGTGGGAATCCCCGGTAAAAGAAGCGAGCGATTTTATGAATGCTGCAAAGAGCCCTTCCCAGATG
TCACCTTCACAGTGACCATGCGGAGACGCATGGGTTATTATCTGATCCAAATGTATATCCCAAGCTTGCT
TATAGTGATTTTGTCATGGATCTCCTTCTGGATTAATATGGACGCCGCTCCAGCTAGGGTCGGACTGGGC
ATCACCACAGTGCTGACAATGACTACTCAGAGCTCAGGCAGCCGAGCCAGCTTGCCCAAGGTTTCTTACG
TGAAGGCCATCGATATCTGGATGGCTGTCTGCCTTCTGTTTGTCTTCAGCGCACTGCTGGAATACGCCGC
TGTCAATTTTGTGTCTCGACAGCATAAAGAGCTGTTGCGGTTCAGAAGAAAACGACGCCACCACAAAGAG
GATGAGGCAGGAGAAGGACGCTTCAACTTTAGCGCCTATGGTATGGGACCTGCTTGCCTCCAGGCTAAAG
ACGGAATTTCCGTGAAGGGAGCCAACAATAGCAACACAACCAACCCACCCCCTGCTCCATCTAAGAGCCC
GGAGGAAATGCGCAAACTCTTTATTCAGAGAGCGAAAAAGATCGACAAAATCTCCCGGATCGGATTCCCC
ATGGCTTTCCTGATTTTCAACATGTTTTATTGGATCATCTACAAGATTGTGCGAAGGGAGGACGTACACA
ACCAGTAAACCGGTCATCATCACCATCACCATTGAGTTTAAACCCGCTGATCAGCCTCGACTGTGCCTTC
TAGTTGCCAGCCATCTGTTGTTTGCCCCTCCCCCGTGCCTTCCTTGACCCTGGAAGGTGCCACTCCCACT
GTCCTTTCCTAATAAAATGAGGAAATTGCATCGCATTGTCTGAGTAGGTGTCATTCTATTCTGGGGGGTG
GGGTGGGGCAGGACAGCAAGGGGGAGGATTGGGAAGACAATAGCAGGCATGCTGGGGATGCGGTGGGCTC
TATGGCTTCTGAGGCGGAAAGAACCAGATCCTCTCTTAAGGTAGCATCGAGATTTAAATTAGGGATAACA
GGGTAATGGCGCGGGCCGCAGGAACCCCTAGTGATGGAGTTGGCCACTCCCTCTCTGCGCGCTCGCTCGC
TCACTGAGGCCGGGCGACCAAAGGTCGCCCGACGCCCGGGCTTTGCCCGGGCGGCCTCAGTGAGCGAGCG
AGCGCGCAGCTGCCTGCAGGGGCGCCTGATGCGGTATTTTCTCCTTACGCATCTGTGCGGTATTTCACAC
CGCATA
[95 nt withheld, positions 4697-4791]
T
[46 nt withheld, positions 4793-4838]
C
[141 nt withheld, positions 4840-4980]
CCTTTGACGTTGGAGTCCACGTTCTTT
[37 nt withheld, positions 5008-5044]
ACTCTATCTCGGGCTATTCTTTTGATTTATAAGGGATTTTGCCGATTTCGGTCTATTGGTTAAAAAATGA
GCTGATTTAACAAAAATTTAACGCGAATTTTAACAAAATATTAACGTTTACAATTTTATGGTGCACTCTC
AGTACAATCTGCTCTGATGCCGCATAGTTAAGCCAGCCCCGACACCCGCCAACACCCGCTGACGCGCCCT
GACGGGCTTGTCTGCTCCCGGCATCCGCTTACAGACAAGCTGTGACCGTCTCCGGGAGCTGCATGTGTCA
GAGGTTTTCACCGTCATCACCGAAACGCGCGAGACGAAAGGGCCTCGTGATACGCCTATTTTTATAGGTT
AATGTCATGATAATAATGGTTTCTTAGACGTCAGGTGGCACTTTTCGGGGAAATGTGCGCGGAACCCCTA
TTTGTTTATTTTTCTAAATACATTCAAATATGTATCCGCTCATGAGACAATAACCCTGATAAATGCTTCA
ATAATATTGAAAAAGGAAGAGTATGAGTATTCAACATTTCCGTGTCGCCCTTATTCCCTTTTTTGCGGCA
TTTTGCCTTCCTGTTTTTGCTCACCCAGAAACGCTGGTGAAAGTAAAAGATGCTGAAGATCAGTTGGGTG
CACGAGTGGGTTACATCGAACTGGATCTCAACAGCGGTAAGATCCTTGAGAGTTTTCGCCCCGAAGAACG
TTTTCCAATGATGAGCACTTTTAAAGTTCTGCTATGTGGCGCGGTATTATCCCGTATTGACGCCGGGCAA
GAGCAACTCGGTCGCCGCATACACTATTCTCAGAATGACTTGGTTGAGTACTCACCAGTCACAGAAAAGC
ATCTTACGGATGGCATGACAGTAAGAGAATTATGCAGTGCTGCCATAACCATGAGTGATAACACTGCGGC
CAACTTACTTCTGACAACGATCGGAGGACCGAAGGAGCTAACCGCTTTTTTGCACAACATGGGGGATCAT
GTAACTCGCCTTGATCGTTGGGAACCGGAGCTGAATGAAGCCATACCAAACGACGAGCGTGACACCACGA
TGCCTGTAGCAATGGCAACAACGTTGCGCAAACTATTAACTGGCGAACTACTTACTCTAGCTTCCCGGCA
ACAATTAATAGACTGGATGGAGGCGGATAAAGTTGCAGGACCACTTCTGCGCTCGGCCCTTCCGGCTGGC
TGGTTTATTGCTGATAAATCTGGAGCCGGTGAGCGTGGGTCTCGCGGTATCATTGCAGCACTGGGGCCAG
ATGGTAAGCCCTCCCGTATCGTAGTTATCTACACGACGGGGAGTCAGGCAACTATGGATGAACGAAATAG
ACAGATCGCTGAGATAGGTGCCTCACTGATTAAGCATTGGTAACTGTCAGACCAAGTTTACTCATATATA
CTTTAGATTGATTTAAAACTTCATTTTTAATTTAAAAGGATCTAGGTGAAGATCCTTTTTGATAATCTCA
TGACCAAAATCCCTTAACGTGAGTTTTCGTTCCACTGAGCGTCAGACCCCGTAGAAAAGATCAAAGGATC
TTCTTGAGATCCTTTTTTTCTGCGCGTAATCTGCTGCTTGCAAACAAAAAAACCACCGCTACCAGCGGTG
GTTTGTTTGCCGGATCAAGAGCTACCAACTCTTTTTCCGAAGGTAACTGGCTTCAGCAGAGCGCAGATAC
CAAATACTGTTCTTCTAGTGTAGCCGTAGTTAGGCCACCACTTCAAGAACTCTGTAGCACCGCCTACATA
CCTCGCTCTGCTAATCCTGTTACCAGTGGCTGCTGCCAGTGGCGATAAGTCGTGTCTTACCGGGTTGGAC
TCAAGACGATAGTTACCGGATAAGGCGCAGCGGTCGGGCTGAACGGGGGGTTCGTGCACACAGCCCAGCT
TGGAGCGAACGACCTACACCGAACTGAGATACCTACAGCGTGAGCTATGAGAAAGCGCCACGCTTCCCGA
AGGGAGAAAGGCGGACAGGTATCCGGTAAGCGGCAGGGTCGGAACAGGAGAGCGCACGAGGGAGCTTCCA
GGGGGAAACGCCTGGTATCTTTATAGTCCTGTCGGGTTTCGCCACCTCTGACTTGAGCGTCGATTTTTGT
GATGCTCGTCAGGGGGGCGGAGCCTATGGAAAAACGCCAGCAACGCGGCCTTTTTACGGTTCCTGGCCTT
TTGCTGGCCTTTTGCTCACATGT
